>Addgene plasmid #161396 | pDONR221-SLC5A9_STOP | addgene full sequence | sequence record 479329 | Addgene NGS Result
GCTCTTCCGCTTCCTCGCTCACTGACTCGCTGCGCTCGGTCGTTCGGCTGCGGCGAGCGGTATCAGCTCA
CTCAAAGGCGGTAATACGGTTATCCACAGAATCAGGGGATAACGCAGGAAAGAACATGTGAGCAAAAGGC
CAGCAAAAGGCCAGGAACCGTAAAAAGGCCGCGTTGCTGGCGTTTTTCCATAGGCTCCGCCCCCCTGACG
AGCATCACAAAAATCGACGCTCAAGTCAGAGGTGGCGAAACCCGACAGGACTATAAAGATACCAGGCGTT
TCCCCCTGGAAGCTCCCTCGTGCGCTCTCCTGTTCCGACCCTGCCGCTTACCGGATACCTGTCCGCCTTT
CTCCCTTCGGGAAGCGTGGCGCTTTCTCATAGCTCACGCTGTAGGTATCTCAGTTCGGTGTAGGTCGTTC
GCTCCAAGCTGGGCTGTGTGCACGAACCCCCCGTTCAGCCCGACCGCTGCGCCTTATCCGGTAACTATCG
TCTTGAGTCCAACCCGGTAAGACACGACTTATCGCCACTGGCAGCAGCCACTGGTAACAGGATTAGCAGA
GCGAGGTATGTAGGCGGTGCTACAGAGTTCTTGAAGTGGTGGCCTAACTACGGCTACACTAGAAGAACAG
TATTTGGTATCTGCGCTCTGCTGAAGCCAGTTACCTTCGGAAAAAGAGTTGGTAGCTCTTGATCCGGCAA
ACAAACCACCGCTGGTAGCGGTGGTTTTTTTGTTTGCAAGCAGCAGATTACGCGCAGAAAAAAAGGATCT
CAAGAAGATCCTTTGATCTTTTCTACGGGGTCTGACGCTCAGTGGAACGACGCGTAACTCACGTTAAGGG
ATTTTGGTCATGAGCTTGCGCCGTCCCGTCAAGTCAGCGTAATGCTCTGCCAGTGTTACAACCAATTAAC
CAATTCTGATTAGAAAAACTCATCGAGCATCAAATGAAACTGCAATTTATTCATATCAGGATTATCAATA
CCATATTTTTGAAAAAGCCGTTTCTGTAATGAAGGAGAAAACTCACCGAGGCAGTTCCATAGGATGGCAA
GATCCTGGTATCGGTCTGCGATTCCGACTCGTCCAACATCAATACAACCTATTAATTTCCCCTCGTCAAA
AATAAGGTTATCAAGTGAGAAATCACCATGAGTGACGACTGAATCCGGTGAGAATGGCAAAAGTTTATGC
ATTTCTTTCCAGACTTGTTCAACAGGCCAGCCATTACGCTCGTCATCAAAATCACTCGCATCAACCAAAC
CGTTATTCATTCGTGATTGCGCCTGAGCGAGACGAAATACGCGATCGCTGTTAAAAGGACAATTACAAAC
AGGAATCGAATGCAACCGGCGCAGGAACACTGCCAGCGCATCAACAATATTTTCACCTGAATCAGGATAT
TCTTCTAATACCTGGAATGCTGTTTTTCCGGGGATCGCAGTGGTGAGTAACCATGCATCATCAGGAGTAC
GGATAAAATGCTTGATGGTCGGAAGAGGCATAAATTCCGTCAGCCAGTTTAGTCTGACCATCTCATCTGT
AACATCATTGGCAACGCTACCTTTGCCATGTTTCAGAAACAACTCTGGCGCATCGGGCTTCCCATACAAG
CGATAGATTGTCGCACCTGATTGCCCGACATTATCGCGAGCCCATTTATACCCATATAAATCAGCATCCA
TGTTGGAATTTAATCGCGGCCTCGACGTTTCCCGTTGAATATGGCTCATAACACCCCTTGTATTACTGTT
TATGTAAGCAGACAGTTTTATTGTTCATGATGATATATTTTTATCTTGTGCAATGTAACATCAGAGATTT
TGAGACACGGGCCAGAGCTGCCAGGAAACAGCTATGACCATGTAATACGACTCACTATAGGGGATATCAG
CTGGATGGCAAATAATGATTTTATTTTGACTGATAGTGACCTGTTCGTTGCAACAAATTGATAAGCAATG
CTTTCTTATAATGCCAACTTTGTACAAGAAAGCTGGGTCTTAGGCAAAGTAGCCCCACAGGAAGATATTG
ATGGCCAGCAGCAGCACGGCATTGATGTTGCACACGTGCCTCCACAGTGGCTCCTCCTCGATGCTGGTCA
GCTTCTGCTCCAGGGCGGCCTTCTCTGCTGGAGACAGGGCCTGCTCAGGTGTTCCGGACAGTCCGCAGAA
CCAGCTCCACAGCAGCTTGCCCCAAGAGCGGGATGGTGCCTCAGGCTGCTCCTGTCCCAGGCTAGAATTC
TCGGCTGCTCCTCCTCCTGCTGGACACTCTCCTGCTGGCCTCTCAGAGATCTCTGGGGTGGACTCGTGGG
CCTCCTTCTCCAGCTCGGACAGAGGGCAGTTTCTGGTCCACCATGTCAGCCGGGTCAGCTGCTCCTCGGG
GATTGGTGTGGTGCACAGAGACACGATCACGATCACGATGGCTGTCAGGCCGCACAGCAGGATGGCAAAA
TACAGGTAGTGGAAATCCTTCAGCACGGCGGGGCGCCTGTCCACCTCTCCACATGCAGGGGCGGGGTAGG
AGAACTCCAGGATCATTCTCAGCAGTCCCACTCCCAGTCCAAACACCAGTCCCCAGAATGCTCCTGGCTC
GGTCACCCTCTTGCAAAAGATGGCCAGCAGGAACAGGGCGGTGATAGGGGGGGCCAGATAGGATGTCACG
GCCTGGATGTAATCAAACAGCTGGCCGCTGTTGGAGCTCTGGATGATAGGGATCCACAGGATAGAGATGA
CCACCAGAAACACCACGAACACGCGTCCCACCACCATCAGCTCCTGCTCGGTGGACTTTCTCCGGAACCT
CTGCCACACGTCGATTGTAAACAGGGTAGAGGAGCTATTGAAGATGCTTGTCAGAGAGGACATCAGGGCG
GCCATGATCACGGCGATCATCAGTCCCCTCAGTCCCACTGGCATCAGTGCCATGACCAGCTTAGGATATG
CGATGTTGCTACATCCCACCCTTGCTCCACAGATCCTCTGGCACACGTCTGGGTCCACGCATCCCACTTC
GTCTGGGAACAGGGCTCTAGAGATCATGCCAGGCATCACGATAAAGAACATGGGCAGGATCTTCAGGTAG
CCTCCCAGCACGGATCCTCCCTTTGCGTGGCTCAGAGACTTGGCGGACAGGCTCCGCTGCACGATGACCT
GATCGGTACACCAGCACCAGGTGGCCAGCACTGTCAGGCCAAAGATCAGGCCTGGCCAAGGGATATCGCC
GCTCACGGGGTCCCTCAGGATGTGGAATGCGTCTGGCCTTGGCAGGTGGCATGTGGTATTAGGCACTGTC
ACGTTGGGGATGGCCTGTCTATACCGCTGCTCCAGTCCTGGGTACCATCCCACATCCTGAAAGCCCAGGA
ACATCAGCACCAGGGCGCCTCCCACCATGATCACGGTCTGCAGGGCGTCTGTATAGATCACGGCCATCAG
GCCGCCGGCGATGGTGTACACGGCTGTCACCACCAGCAGGATGCCGGTGCTCAGATACAGGTTCCAGCCC
AGGGCCATCTGGATAAACAGGGCGCCGCTGAAGATATCGGTAGAGATCTTTGTAAAGATATACAGGATCA
GGGACAGCACGCTCATGTACACCTGGATTCTCTGGCCGCCGAACCGCTTCTTCAGATACTGAGGCATTGT
CACCACTCCTGCTGCGATGTACACGGGCACAAACACCCATCCCAGGGCCAGCAGCAGCCAGGTTGCATTC
CACTCGAATCCTCCCACTGCCAGTCCTCCTGCTGCTCCTGTGCCTGCCAGTCCGATAAACAGTCCGCTTC
CCACGTTGCTAGACATCAGAGAGGCGCCGATGGGCCACCAAGACATGGATCTGCCGGCCAGGAAGTATCC
TCCGATGGTTCCCCTGCTTGCCCTGATGGAGCTCCAGATGCCCACGGCGATCACAAACACGAAGTAGATG
ACCACCACAGAGATATCGTAGGCGTGCAGTCCCACTCTGGAGTCCAGGGCGATGTGGGGGGCTGTCTCGG
TCCGCACGCCGTCGCCGGATGCTCCTGGTCCCATGGCGGCCAGCTCCTTGCTCATGGTGGAGCCTGCTTT
TTTGTACAAAGTTGGCATTATAAAAAAGCATTGCTCATCAATGTGTTGCAACGAACAGGTCACTATCAGT
CAAAATAAAATCATTATTTGGGGCCCGAGCTTAAGACTGGCCGTCGTTTTACAACGTCGTGACTGGGAAA
ACATCCATGCTAGCGTTAACGCGAGAGTAGGGAACTGCCAGGCATCAAATAAAACGAAAGGCTCAGTCGG
AAGACTGGGCCTTTCGTTTTATCTGTTGTTTGTCGGTGAACGCTCTCCTGAGTAGGACAAATCCGCCGGG
AGCGGATTTGAACGTTGTGAAGCAACGGCCCGGAGGGTGGCGGGCAGGACGCCCGCCATAAACTGCCAGG
CATCAAACTAAGCAGAAGGCCATCCTGACGGATGGCCTTTTTGCGTTTCTACAAACTCTTCCTGGCTAGC
GGTACGCGTATTAATTGCGTTGCGCTCACTGCCCGCTTTCCAGTCGGGAAACCTGTCGTGCCAGCTGCAT
TAATGAATCGGCCAACGCGCGGGGAGAGGCGGTTTGCGTATTGGGC
Features (pLannotate 1.2.2; 10 found; start..end, strand, type, name):
    185..773     -  rep_origin     ori: high-copy-number ColE1/pMB1/pBR322/pUC origin of replication
    920..1729    -  CDS            KanR: aminoglycoside phosphotransferase; aph(3')-Ia; confers resistance to kanamycin in bacteria or G418 (Geneticin®) in eukaryotes
   1863..1881    +  promoter       T7 promoter: promoter for bacteriophage T7 RNA polymerase
   1899..1998    +  protein_bind   attL2: mutant version of attL; recombination site for the Gateway® LR reaction LR Clonase™
   2003..4045    -  CDS            SLC5A9: SC5A9_HUMAN - Also known as SGLT4. Experimental evidence at protein level: Swiss-Prot protein existence level 1. Involved in sodium-dependent transport of D-mannose, D- glucose and D-fructose. From Homo sapiens (Human).
   4051..4150    -  protein_bind   attL1: mutant version of attL; recombination site for the Gateway® LR reaction LR Clonase™
   4166..4202    +  CDS            lacZα (fragment): LacZα fragment of β-galactosidase; lacZ fragment
   4249..4292    -  terminator     rrnB T1 terminator: Escherichia coli rrnB; transcription terminator T1 from the E. coli rrnB gene
   4424..4451    +  terminator     rrnB T2 terminator: transcription terminator T2 from the E. coli rrnB gene
   4506..2       -  CDS            lacI (fragment) (across the origin): lac repressor; lacI; The lac repressor binds to the lac operator to inhibit transcription in E. coli. This inhibition can be relieved by adding lactose or isopropyl-β-D-thiogalactopyranoside (IPTG).
