>Addgene plasmid #161396 | pDONR221-SLC5A9_STOP | analyzer sequence | sequence record 312726
CTTTCCTGCGTTATCCCCTGATTCTGTGGATAACCGTATTACCGCCTTTGAGTGAGCTGATACCGCTCGC
CGCAGCCGAACGACCGAGCGCAGCGAGTCAGTGAGCGAGGAAGCGGAAGAGCGCCCAATACGCAAACCGC
CTCTCCCCGCGCGTTGGCCGATTCATTAATGCAGCTGGCACGACAGGTTTCCCGACTGGAAAGCGGGCAG
TGAGCGCAACGCAATTAATACGCGTACCGCTAGCCAGGAAGAGTTTGTAGAAACGCAAAAAGGCCATCCG
TCAGGATGGCCTTCTGCTTAGTTTGATGCCTGGCAGTTTATGGCGGGCGTCCTGCCCGCCACCCTCCGGG
CCGTTGCTTCACAACGTTCAAATCCGCTCCCGGCGGATTTGTCCTACTCAGGAGAGCGTTCACCGACAAA
CAACAGATAAAACGAAAGGCCCAGTCTTCCGACTGAGCCTTTCGTTTTATTTGATGCCTGGCAGTTCCCT
ACTCTCGCGTTAACGCTAGCATGGATGTTTTCCCAGTCACGACGTTGTAAAACGACGGCCAGTCTTAAGC
TCGGGCCCCAAATAATGATTTTATTTTGACTGATAGTGACCTGTTCGTTGCAACACATTGATGAGCAATG
CTTTTTTATAATGCCAACTTTGTACAAAAAAGCAGGCTCCACCATGAGCAAGGAGCTGGCCGCCATGGGA
CCAGGAGCATCCGGCGACGGCGTGCGGACCGAGACAGCCCCCCACATCGCCCTGGACTCCAGAGTGGGAC
TGCACGCCTACGATATCTCTGTGGTGGTCATCTACTTCGTGTTTGTGATCGCCGTGGGCATCTGGAGCTC
CATCAGGGCAAGCAGGGGAACCATCGGAGGATACTTCCTGGCCGGCAGATCCATGTCTTGGTGGCCCATC
GGCGCCTCTCTGATGTCTAGCAACGTGGGAAGCGGACTGTTTATCGGACTGGCAGGCACAGGAGCAGCAG
GAGGACTGGCAGTGGGAGGATTCGAGTGGAATGCAACCTGGCTGCTGCTGGCCCTGGGATGGGTGTTTGT
GCCCGTGTACATCGCAGCAGGAGTGGTGACAATGCCTCAGTATCTGAAGAAGCGGTTCGGCGGCCAGAGA
ATCCAGGTGTACATGAGCGTGCTGTCCCTGATCCTGTATATCTTTACAAAGATCTCTACCGATATCTTCA
GCGGCGCCCTGTTTATCCAGATGGCCCTGGGCTGGAACCTGTATCTGAGCACCGGCATCCTGCTGGTGGT
GACAGCCGTGTACACCATCGCCGGCGGCCTGATGGCCGTGATCTATACAGACGCCCTGCAGACCGTGATC
ATGGTGGGAGGCGCCCTGGTGCTGATGTTCCTGGGCTTTCAGGATGTGGGATGGTACCCAGGACTGGAGC
AGCGGTATAGACAGGCCATCCCCAACGTGACAGTGCCTAATACCACATGCCACCTGCCAAGGCCAGACGC
ATTCCACATCCTGAGGGACCCCGTGAGCGGCGATATCCCTTGGCCAGGCCTGATCTTTGGCCTGACAGTG
CTGGCCACCTGGTGCTGGTGTACCGATCAGGTCATCGTGCAGCGGAGCCTGTCCGCCAAGTCTCTGAGCC
ACGCAAAGGGAGGATCCGTGCTGGGAGGCTACCTGAAGATCCTGCCCATGTTCTTTATCGTGATGCCTGG
CATGATCTCTAGAGCCCTGTTCCCAGACGAAGTGGGATGCGTGGACCCAGACGTGTGCCAGAGGATCTGT
GGAGCAAGGGTGGGATGTAGCAACATCGCATATCCTAAGCTGGTCATGGCACTGATGCCAGTGGGACTGA
GGGGACTGATGATCGCCGTGATCATGGCCGCCCTGATGTCCTCTCTGACAAGCATCTTCAATAGCTCCTC
TACCCTGTTTACAATCGACGTGTGGCAGAGGTTCCGGAGAAAGTCCACCGAGCAGGAGCTGATGGTGGTG
GGACGCGTGTTCGTGGTGTTTCTGGTGGTCATCTCTATCCTGTGGATCCCTATCATCCAGAGCTCCAACA
GCGGCCAGCTGTTTGATTACATCCAGGCCGTGACATCCTATCTGGCCCCCCCTATCACCGCCCTGTTCCT
GCTGGCCATCTTTTGCAAGAGGGTGACCGAGCCAGGAGCATTCTGGGGACTGGTGTTTGGACTGGGAGTG
GGACTGCTGAGAATGATCCTGGAGTTCTCCTACCCCGCCCCTGCATGTGGAGAGGTGGACAGGCGCCCCG
CCGTGCTGAAGGATTTCCACTACCTGTATTTTGCCATCCTGCTGTGCGGCCTGACAGCCATCGTGATCGT
GATCGTGTCTCTGTGCACCACACCAATCCCCGAGGAGCAGCTGACCCGGCTGACATGGTGGACCAGAAAC
TGCCCTCTGTCCGAGCTGGAGAAGGAGGCCCACGAGTCCACCCCAGAGATCTCTGAGAGGCCAGCAGGAG
AGTGTCCAGCAGGAGGAGGAGCAGCCGAGAATTCTAGCCTGGGACAGGAGCAGCCTGAGGCACCATCCCG
CTCTTGGGGCAAGCTGCTGTGGAGCTGGTTCTGCGGACTGTCCGGAACACCTGAGCAGGCCCTGTCTCCA
GCAGAGAAGGCCGCCCTGGAGCAGAAGCTGACCAGCATCGAGGAGGAGCCACTGTGGAGGCACGTGTGCA
ACATCAATGCCGTGCTGCTGCTGGCCATCAATATCTTCCTGTGGGGCTACTTTGCCTAAGACCCAGCTTT
CTTGTACAAAGTTGGCATTATAAGAAAGCATTGCTTATCAATTTGTTGCAACGAACAGGTCACTATCAGT
CAAAATAAAATCATTATTTGCCATCCAGCTGATATCCCCTATAGTGAGTCGTATTACATGGTCATAGCTG
TTTCCTGGCAGCTCTGGCCCGTGTCTCAAAATCTCTGATGTTACATTGCACAAGATAAAATAATATCATC
ATGAACAATAAAACTGTCTGCTTACATAAACAGTAATACAAGGGGTGTTATGAGCCATATTCAACGGGAA
ACGTCGAGGCCGCGATTAAATTCCAACATGGATGCTGATTTATATGGGTATAAATGGGCTCGCGATAATG
TCGGGCAATCAGGTGCGACAATCTATCGCTTGTATGGGAAGCCCGATGCGCCAGAGTTGTTTCTGAAACA
TGGCAAAGGTAGCGTTGCCAATGATGTTACAGATGAGATGGTCAGACTAAACTGGCTGACGGAATTTATG
CCTCTTCCGACCATCAAGCATTTTATCCGTACTCCTGATGATGCATGGTTACTCACCACTGCGATCCCCG
GAAAAACAGCATTCCAGGTATTAGAAGAATATCCTGATTCAGGTGAAAATATTGTTGATGCGCTGGCAGT
GTTCCTGCGCCGGTTGCATTCGATTCCTGTTTGTAATTGTCCTTTTAACAGCGATCGCGTATTTCGTCTC
GCTCAGGCGCAATCACGAATGAATAACGGTTTGGTTGATGCGAGTGATTTTGATGACGAGCGTAATGGCT
GGCCTGTTGAACAAGTCTGGAAAGAAATGCATAAACTTTTGCCATTCTCACCGGATTCAGTCGTCACTCA
TGGTGATTTCTCACTTGATAACCTTATTTTTGACGAGGGGAAATTAATAGGTTGTATTGATGTTGGACGA
GTCGGAATCGCAGACCGATACCAGGATCTTGCCATCCTATGGAACTGCCTCGGTGAGTTTTCTCCTTCAT
TACAGAAACGGCTTTTTCAAAAATATGGTATTGATAATCCTGATATGAATAAATTGCAGTTTCATTTGAT
GCTCGATGAGTTTTTCTAATCAGAATTGGTTAATTGGTTGTAACACTGGCAGAGCATTACGCTGACTTGA
CGGGACGGCGCAAGCTCATGACCAAAATCCCTTAACGTGAGTTACGCGTCGTTCCACTGAGCGTCAGACC
CCGTAGAAAAGATCAAAGGATCTTCTTGAGATCCTTTTTTTCTGCGCGTAATCTGCTGCTTGCAAACAAA
AAAACCACCGCTACCAGCGGTGGTTTGTTTGCCGGATCAAGAGCTACCAACTCTTTTTCCGAAGGTAACT
GGCTTCAGCAGAGCGCAGATACCAAATACTGTTCTTCTAGTGTAGCCGTAGTTAGGCCACCACTTCAAGA
ACTCTGTAGCACCGCCTACATACCTCGCTCTGCTAATCCTGTTACCAGTGGCTGCTGCCAGTGGCGATAA
GTCGTGTCTTACCGGGTTGGACTCAAGACGATAGTTACCGGATAAGGCGCAGCGGTCGGGCTGAACGGGG
GGTTCGTGCACACAGCCCAGCTTGGAGCGAACGACCTACACCGAACTGAGATACCTACAGCGTGAGCTAT
GAGAAAGCGCCACGCTTCCCGAAGGGAGAAAGGCGGACAGGTATCCGGTAAGCGGCAGGGTCGGAACAGG
AGAGCGCACGAGGGAGCTTCCAGGGGGAAACGCCTGGTATCTTTATAGTCCTGTCGGGTTTCGCCACCTC
TGACTTGAGCGTCGATTTTTGTGATGCTCGTCAGGGGGGCGGAGCCTATGGAAAAACGCCAGCAACGCGG
CCTTTTTACGGTTCCTGGCCTTTTGCTGGCCTTTTGCTCACATGTT
Features (pLannotate 1.2.2; 10 found; start..end, strand, type, name):
    121..213     +  CDS            lacI (fragment): lac repressor; lacI; The lac repressor binds to the lac operator to inhibit transcription in E. coli. This inhibition can be relieved by adding lactose or isopropyl-β-D-thiogalactopyranoside (IPTG).
    268..295     -  terminator     rrnB T2 terminator: transcription terminator T2 from the E. coli rrnB gene
    427..470     +  terminator     rrnB T1 terminator: Escherichia coli rrnB; transcription terminator T1 from the E. coli rrnB gene
    517..553     -  CDS            lacZα (fragment): LacZα fragment of β-galactosidase; lacZ fragment
    569..668     +  protein_bind   attL1: mutant version of attL; recombination site for the Gateway® LR reaction LR Clonase™
    674..2716    +  CDS            SLC5A9: SC5A9_HUMAN - Also known as SGLT4. Experimental evidence at protein level: Swiss-Prot protein existence level 1. Involved in sodium-dependent transport of D-mannose, D- glucose and D-fructose. From Homo sapiens (Human).
   2721..2820    -  protein_bind   attL2: mutant version of attL; recombination site for the Gateway® LR reaction LR Clonase™
   2838..2856    -  promoter       T7 promoter: promoter for bacteriophage T7 RNA polymerase
   2990..3799    +  CDS            KanR: aminoglycoside phosphotransferase; aph(3')-Ia; confers resistance to kanamycin in bacteria or G418 (Geneticin®) in eukaryotes
   3946..4534    +  rep_origin     ori: high-copy-number ColE1/pMB1/pBR322/pUC origin of replication
