[The description below was written by a language model from this plasmid's Addgene catalogue record and pLannotate feature annotations shown in this document.]
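Description:
pDONR221-SLC5A9_STOP is a Gateway entry clone built on the pDONR221 backbone, carrying a codon-optimized open reading frame for human SLC5A9 (also called SGLT4), a sodium-coupled transporter annotated as involved in uptake of D-mannose, D-glucose and D-fructose. The plasmid is about 4.6 kb, is maintained in E. coli at high copy from a ColE1/pUC-type origin, and is selected with kanamycin through an aph(3')-Ia resistance gene. Although the catalogue lists it under mammalian expression, the feature table shows no eukaryotic promoter or polyadenylation signal. The plasmid itself is therefore a shuttle for the ORF rather than an expression vector.

The roughly 2 kb SLC5A9 coding sequence sits between attL1 and attL2 sites, so an LR Clonase reaction can transfer it directionally into any attR-containing destination vector, which then supplies the promoter, tags and selection appropriate to the chosen host. This version retains a stop codon at the end of the ORF, which suits native or N-terminally tagged expression, since translation would terminate before any C-terminal fusion; a companion clone without the stop codon exists for C-terminal tagging. rrnB T1 and T2 terminators lie upstream of attL1 and help insulate the insert from read-through transcription in bacteria. A T7 promoter lies beyond attL2, pointing back toward the insert in the antisense direction. The short lacZα and lacI fragments are backbone remnants with no evident function. The two sequence records describe the same 4,596-nt molecule in opposite orientations with identical features. The clone belongs to a consortium collection of solute carrier ORFs intended for transporter research and drug discovery.
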