Addgene plasmid #161396: pDONR221-SLC5A9_STOP
Purpose: Gateway entry clone with codon-optimized ORF sequence for subcloning into custom expression vectors. Contains a STOP codon at the end of the codon-optimized ORF sequence.
Depositing lab: RESOLUTE Consortium & Giulio Superti-Furga. Depositing organization: CeMM Research Center for Molecular Medicine. Publication: The RESOLUTE consortium: unlocking SLC transporters for drug discovery. Superti-Furga G, Lackner D, Wiedmer T, Ingles-Prieto A, Barbosa B, Girardi E, Goldmann U, Gurtl B, Klavins K, Klimek C, Lindinger S, Lineiro-Retes E, Muller AC, Onstein S, Redinger G, Reil D, Sedlyarov V, Wolf G, Crawford M, Everley R, ... Steppan CM. Nat Rev Drug Discov. 2020 Jul;19(7):429-430. doi: 10.1038/d41573-020-00056-6. PubMed 32265506.
Backbone
  Vector backbone: pDONR221
  Backbone manufacturer: ThermoFisher Scientific
  Backbone size w/o insert (bp): 2550
  Vector type: Mammalian Expression
Growth in bacteria
  Bacterial resistance: Kanamycin, 50 μg/mL
  Growth temperature: 37°C
  Growth strain: NEB Stable
  Copy number: High Copy
Gene/Insert
  Gene/Insert name: SLC5A9 (alt name: SGLT4)
  Species: H. sapiens (human)
  Insert size (bp): 2046
  Entrez Gene: SLC5A9 (a.k.a. SGLT4, MGC132517, MGC132523)
  Cloning method: Gateway Cloning
  Sequencing primers: 5′ M13-fwd; 3′ M13-rev
Terms and licenses: Academic/Nonprofit Terms; Industry Terms
Depositor comments: This plasmid contains a STOP codon at the end of the codon-optimized ORF. For the version of this plasmid that does not contain a STOP codon, please see Addgene plasmid 132230 For more information on the full Resolute plasmid collection, please see www.addgene.org/depositor-collections/re-solute/. Please provide your feedback on this plasmid to the RESOLUTE consortium by filling out their RESOLUTE repository feedback form: https://forms.office.com/Pages/ResponsePage.aspx?id=0e05yklzmkS7rjFGQL4N7z4feCLQvEJAmVcOCM_u885UN1JJRko0Ukg4TVQwNTZLOUxPQVJWT1NHUCQlQCN0PWcu
How to cite: pDONR221-SLC5A9_STOP was a gift from RESOLUTE Consortium & Giulio Superti-Furga (Addgene plasmid # 161396 ; http://n2t.net/addgene:161396 ; RRID:Addgene_161396)
