>Addgene plasmid #161396 | pDONR221-SLC5A9_STOP | depositor partial sequence | sequence record 312727 | Codon-optimized ORF of SLC5A9
ATGAGCAAGGAGCTGGCCGCCATGGGACCAGGAGCATCCGGCGACGGCGTGCGGACCGAGACAGCCCCCC
ACATCGCCCTGGACTCCAGAGTGGGACTGCACGCCTACGATATCTCTGTGGTGGTCATCTACTTCGTGTT
TGTGATCGCCGTGGGCATCTGGAGCTCCATCAGGGCAAGCAGGGGAACCATCGGAGGATACTTCCTGGCC
GGCAGATCCATGTCTTGGTGGCCCATCGGCGCCTCTCTGATGTCTAGCAACGTGGGAAGCGGACTGTTTA
TCGGACTGGCAGGCACAGGAGCAGCAGGAGGACTGGCAGTGGGAGGATTCGAGTGGAATGCAACCTGGCT
GCTGCTGGCCCTGGGATGGGTGTTTGTGCCCGTGTACATCGCAGCAGGAGTGGTGACAATGCCTCAGTAT
CTGAAGAAGCGGTTCGGCGGCCAGAGAATCCAGGTGTACATGAGCGTGCTGTCCCTGATCCTGTATATCT
TTACAAAGATCTCTACCGATATCTTCAGCGGCGCCCTGTTTATCCAGATGGCCCTGGGCTGGAACCTGTA
TCTGAGCACCGGCATCCTGCTGGTGGTGACAGCCGTGTACACCATCGCCGGCGGCCTGATGGCCGTGATC
TATACAGACGCCCTGCAGACCGTGATCATGGTGGGAGGCGCCCTGGTGCTGATGTTCCTGGGCTTTCAGG
ATGTGGGATGGTACCCAGGACTGGAGCAGCGGTATAGACAGGCCATCCCCAACGTGACAGTGCCTAATAC
CACATGCCACCTGCCAAGGCCAGACGCATTCCACATCCTGAGGGACCCCGTGAGCGGCGATATCCCTTGG
CCAGGCCTGATCTTTGGCCTGACAGTGCTGGCCACCTGGTGCTGGTGTACCGATCAGGTCATCGTGCAGC
GGAGCCTGTCCGCCAAGTCTCTGAGCCACGCAAAGGGAGGATCCGTGCTGGGAGGCTACCTGAAGATCCT
GCCCATGTTCTTTATCGTGATGCCTGGCATGATCTCTAGAGCCCTGTTCCCAGACGAAGTGGGATGCGTG
GACCCAGACGTGTGCCAGAGGATCTGTGGAGCAAGGGTGGGATGTAGCAACATCGCATATCCTAAGCTGG
TCATGGCACTGATGCCAGTGGGACTGAGGGGACTGATGATCGCCGTGATCATGGCCGCCCTGATGTCCTC
TCTGACAAGCATCTTCAATAGCTCCTCTACCCTGTTTACAATCGACGTGTGGCAGAGGTTCCGGAGAAAG
TCCACCGAGCAGGAGCTGATGGTGGTGGGACGCGTGTTCGTGGTGTTTCTGGTGGTCATCTCTATCCTGT
GGATCCCTATCATCCAGAGCTCCAACAGCGGCCAGCTGTTTGATTACATCCAGGCCGTGACATCCTATCT
GGCCCCCCCTATCACCGCCCTGTTCCTGCTGGCCATCTTTTGCAAGAGGGTGACCGAGCCAGGAGCATTC
TGGGGACTGGTGTTTGGACTGGGAGTGGGACTGCTGAGAATGATCCTGGAGTTCTCCTACCCCGCCCCTG
CATGTGGAGAGGTGGACAGGCGCCCCGCCGTGCTGAAGGATTTCCACTACCTGTATTTTGCCATCCTGCT
GTGCGGCCTGACAGCCATCGTGATCGTGATCGTGTCTCTGTGCACCACACCAATCCCCGAGGAGCAGCTG
ACCCGGCTGACATGGTGGACCAGAAACTGCCCTCTGTCCGAGCTGGAGAAGGAGGCCCACGAGTCCACCC
CAGAGATCTCTGAGAGGCCAGCAGGAGAGTGTCCAGCAGGAGGAGGAGCAGCCGAGAATTCTAGCCTGGG
ACAGGAGCAGCCTGAGGCACCATCCCGCTCTTGGGGCAAGCTGCTGTGGAGCTGGTTCTGCGGACTGTCC
GGAACACCTGAGCAGGCCCTGTCTCCAGCAGAGAAGGCCGCCCTGGAGCAGAAGCTGACCAGCATCGAGG
AGGAGCCACTGTGGAGGCACGTGTGCAACATCAATGCCGTGCTGCTGCTGGCCATCAATATCTTCCTGTG
GGGCTACTTTGCCTAA
